Addgene plasmid #207362: B-HiFi SpCas9
Purpose: Expression plasmid for human codon-optimized increased-fidelity (i.e. high-fidelity) SpCas9 variant
Depositing lab: Ervin Welker. Publication: A cleavage rule for selection of increased-fidelity SpCas9 variants with high efficiency and no detectable off-targets. Kulcsar PI, Talas A, Ligeti Z, Toth E, Rakvacs Z, Bartos Z, Krausz SL, Welker A, Vegi VL, Huszar K, Welker E. Nat Commun. 2023 Sep 16;14(1):5746. doi: 10.1038/s41467-023-41393-5. PubMed 37717069.
Backbone
  Vector backbone: pX330-like (without U6-sgRNA coding sequence)
  Vector type: Mammalian Expression, CRISPR
Growth in bacteria
  Bacterial resistance: Ampicillin, 100 μg/mL
  Growth temperature: 37°C
  Growth strain: DH5alpha
  Copy number: High Copy
Gene/Insert
  Gene/Insert name: B-HiFi SpCas9
  Species: S. pyogenes
  Insert size (bp): 4251
  Mutation: R691A, amino acids 1005-1013 replaced with two glycine
  Promoter: CBh
  Tag / fusion protein: 3xFLAG (N terminal on insert)
  Cloning method: Gibson Cloning
Terms and licenses: Academic/Nonprofit Terms; Industry Terms: Not Available to Industry
Depositor comments: Please visit https://doi.org/10.1101/2022.08.16.504097 for bioRxiv preprint
How to cite: B-HiFi SpCas9 was a gift from Ervin Welker (Addgene plasmid # 207362 ; http://n2t.net/addgene:207362 ; RRID:Addgene_207362)
