[The description below was written by a language model from this plasmid's Addgene catalogue record and pLannotate feature annotations shown in this document.]
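Description:
B-HiFi SpCas9 is a mammalian expression plasmid for a human codon-optimized, increased-fidelity variant of Streptococcus pyogenes Cas9. It is built on a pX330-like backbone from which the U6-sgRNA cassette has been removed, so it supplies only the nuclease and a guide RNA must be provided from a separate source. In bacteria it is maintained as a high-copy plasmid through a ColE1/pUC-type origin and selected with ampicillin via the β-lactamase gene. An f1 phage origin is also annotated, along with short bom and rop fragments and a single AAV2 inverted terminal repeat. With only one ITR annotated, nothing in the record indicates use as an AAV packaging vector.

The Cas9 open reading frame is driven by the CBh promoter, which appears in the feature table as its three components: a CMV enhancer, the chicken β-actin promoter and a hybrid CBA/MVM intron. Together these give strong, broadly active expression in mammalian cells. The catalogue lists an N-terminal 3xFLAG tag for detection, although the annotation software did not call it. A bipartite nucleoplasmin nuclear localization signal follows the C terminus, and the transcript ends at a bovine growth hormone polyadenylation signal. The variant carries R691A together with replacement of amino acids 1005–1013 by two glycines. The break in the annotated Cas9 C-terminal fragments is consistent with that replacement. The sequence record behind the feature table is labelled a partial NGS result. The plasmid is intended for genome editing where reduced off-target cleavage is wanted, and it comes from a study on choosing among increased-fidelity SpCas9 variants to combine high efficiency with no detectable off-targets.
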