Features (pLannotate 1.2.2; 16 found; start..end, strand, type, name):
     12..297     +  enhancer       CMV enhancer: human cytomegalovirus immediate early enhancer; contains an 18-bp deletion relative to the standard CMV enhancer
    299..576     +  promoter       chicken β-actin promoter: No description available
    577..804     +  intron         hybrid intron: hybrid between chicken β-actin (CBA) and minute virus of mice (MMV) introns (Gray et al., 2011)
    942..2543    +  CDS            Cas9(N): N-terminal portion of Streptococcus pyogenes Cas9 (Zetsche et al., 2015)
   2544..3951    +  CDS            Cas9(C) (fragment): C-terminal portion of Streptococcus pyogenes Cas9 (Zetsche et al., 2015)
   3956..5021    +  CDS            Cas9(C) (fragment): C-terminal portion of Streptococcus pyogenes Cas9 (Zetsche et al., 2015)
   5022..5069    +  CDS            nucleoplasmin NLS: bipartite nuclear localization signal from nucleoplasmin
   5103..5214    +  polyA_signal   bGH poly(A) signal: bovine growth hormone polyadenylation signal
   5319..5459    +  repeat_region  AAV2 ITR: inverted terminal repeat of adeno-associated virus serotype 2 inverted
   5464..5515    -  misc_feature   bom (fragment): basis of mobility region from pBR322
   5534..5989    +  rep_origin     f1 ori (sequence partly withheld): f1 bacteriophage origin of replication; arrow indicates direction of (+) strand synthesis
   5990..6039    -  misc_feature   bom (fragment): basis of mobility region from pBR322
   6141..6176    -  CDS            rop (fragment): Rop protein, which maintains plasmids at low copy number; rop
   6271..6375    +  promoter       AmpR promoter: bla
   6376..7236    +  CDS            AmpR: β-lactamase; bla; confers resistance to ampicillin, carbenicillin, and related antibiotics
   7407..7995    +  rep_origin     ori: high-copy-number ColE1/pMB1/pBR322/pUC origin of replication
>Addgene plasmid #207362 | B-HiFi SpCas9 | addgene full sequence | sequence record 410135 | Addgene Partial NGS Result
CTAGAGGTACCCGTTACATAACTTACGGTAAATGGCCCGCCTGGCTGACCGCCCAACGACCCCCGCCCAT
TGACGTCAATAGTAACGCCAATAGGGACTTTCCATTGACGTCAATGGGTGGAGTATTTACGGTAAACTGC
CCACTTGGCAGTACATCAAGTGTATCATATGCCAAGTACGCCCCCTATTGACGTCAATGACGGTAAATGG
CCCGCCTGGCATTGTGCCCAGTACATGACCTTATGGGACTTTCCTACTTGGCAGTACATCTACGTATTAG
TCATCGCTATTACCATGGTCGAGGTGAGCCCCACGTTCTGCTTCACTCTCCCCATCTCCCCCCCCTCCCC
ACCCCCAATTTTGTATTTATTTATTTTTTAATTATTTTGTGCAGCGATGGGGGCGGGGGGGGGGGGGGGG
CGCGCGCCGGGGGGGGGGGGGGGGGGGGGGGGGGGGGGGGGGGCGAGGCGGAGAGGTGCGGCGGCAGCCA
ATCAGAGCGGCGCGCTCCGAAAGTTTCCTTTTATGGCGAGGCGGCGGCGGCGGCGGCCCTATAAAAAGCG
AAGCGCGCGGCGGGCGGGAGTCGCTGCGCGCTGCCTTCGCCCCGTGCCCCGCTCCGCCGCCGCCTCGCGC
CGCCCGCCCCGGCTCTGACTGACCGCGTTACTCCCACAGGTGAGCGGGCGGGACGGCCCTTCTCCTCCGG
GCTGTAATTAGCTGAGCAAGAGGTAAGGGTTTAAGGGATGGTTGGTTGGTGGGGTATTAATGTTTAATTA
CCTGGAGCACCTGCCTGAAATCACTTTTTTTCAGGTTGGACCGGTGCCACCATGGACTATAAGGACCACG
ACGGAGACTACAAGGATCATGATATTGATTACAAAGACGATGACGATAAGATGGCCCCAAAGAAGAAGCG
GAAGGTCGGTATCCACGGAGTCCCAGCAGCCGACAAGAAGTACAGCATCGGCCTGGACATCGGCACCAAC
TCTGTGGGCTGGGCCGTGATCACCGACGAGTACAAGGTGCCCAGCAAGAAATTCAAGGTGCTGGGCAACA
CCGACCGGCACAGCATCAAGAAGAACCTGATCGGAGCCCTGCTGTTCGACAGCGGCGAAACAGCCGAGGC
CACCCGGCTGAAGAGAACCGCCAGAAGAAGATACACCAGACGGAAGAACCGGATCTGCTATCTGCAAGAG
ATCTTCAGCAACGAGATGGCCAAGGTGGACGACAGCTTCTTCCACAGACTGGAAGAGTCCTTCCTGGTGG
AAGAGGATAAGAAGCACGAGCGGCACCCCATCTTCGGCAACATCGTGGACGAGGTGGCCTACCACGAGAA
GTACCCCACCATCTACCACCTGAGAAAGAAACTGGTGGACAGCACCGACAAGGCCGACCTGCGGCTGATC
TATCTGGCCCTGGCCCACATGATCAAGTTCCGGGGCCACTTCCTGATCGAGGGCGACCTGAACCCCGACA
ACAGCGACGTGGACAAGCTGTTCATCCAGCTGGTGCAGACCTACAACCAGCTGTTCGAGGAAAACCCCAT
CAACGCCAGCGGCGTGGACGCCAAGGCCATCCTGTCTGCCAGACTGAGCAAGAGCAGACGGCTGGAAAAT
CTGATCGCCCAGCTGCCCGGCGAGAAGAAGAATGGCCTGTTCGGAAACCTGATTGCCCTGAGCCTGGGCC
TGACCCCCAACTTCAAGAGCAACTTCGACCTGGCCGAGGATGCCAAACTGCAGCTGAGCAAGGACACCTA
CGACGACGACCTGGACAACCTGCTGGCCCAGATCGGCGACCAGTACGCCGACCTGTTTCTGGCCGCCAAG
AACCTGTCCGACGCCATCCTGCTGAGCGACATCCTGAGAGTGAACACCGAGATCACCAAGGCCCCCCTGA
GCGCCTCTATGATCAAGAGATACGACGAGCACCACCAGGACCTGACCCTGCTGAAAGCTCTCGTGCGGCA
GCAGCTGCCTGAGAAGTACAAAGAGATTTTCTTCGACCAGAGCAAGAACGGCTACGCCGGCTACATTGAC
GGCGGAGCCAGCCAGGAAGAGTTCTACAAGTTCATCAAGCCCATCCTGGAAAAGATGGACGGCACCGAGG
AACTGCTCGTGAAGCTGAACAGAGAGGACCTGCTGCGGAAGCAGCGGACCTTCGACAACGGCAGCATCCC
CCACCAGATCCACCTGGGAGAGCTGCACGCCATTCTGCGGCGGCAGGAAGATTTTTACCCATTCCTGAAG
GACAACCGGGAAAAGATCGAGAAGATCCTGACCTTCCGCATCCCCTACTACGTGGGCCCTCTGGCCAGGG
GAAACAGCAGATTCGCCTGGATGACCAGAAAGAGCGAGGAAACCATCACCCCCTGGAACTTCGAGGAAGT
GGTGGACAAGGGCGCTTCCGCCCAGAGCTTCATCGAGCGGATGACCAACTTCGATAAGAACCTGCCCAAC
GAGAAGGTGCTGCCCAAGCACAGCCTGCTGTACGAGTACTTCACCGTGTATAACGAGCTGACCAAAGTGA
AATACGTGACCGAGGGAATGAGAAAGCCCGCCTTCCTGAGCGGCGAGCAGAAAAAGGCCATCGTGGACCT
GCTGTTCAAGACCAACCGGAAAGTGACCGTGAAGCAGCTGAAAGAGGACTACTTCAAGAAAATCGAGTGC
TTCGACTCCGTGGAAATCTCCGGCGTGGAAGATCGGTTCAACGCCTCCCTGGGCACATACCACGATCTGC
TGAAAATTATCAAGGACAAGGACTTCCTGGACAATGAGGAAAACGAGGACATTCTGGAAGATATCGTGCT
GACCCTGACACTGTTTGAGGACAGAGAGATGATCGAGGAACGGCTGAAAACCTATGCCCACCTGTTCGAC
GACAAAGTGATGAAGCAGCTGAAGCGGCGGAGATACACCGGCTGGGGCAGGCTGAGCCGGAAGCTGATCA
ACGGCATCCGGGACAAGCAGTCCGGCAAGACAATCCTGGATTTCCTGAAGTCCGACGGCTTCGCCAACGC
AAACTTCATGCAGCTGATCCACGACGACAGCCTGACCTTTAAAGAGGACATCCAGAAAGCCCAGGTGTCC
GGCCAGGGCGATAGCCTGCACGAGCACATTGCCAATCTGGCCGGCAGCCCCGCCATTAAGAAGGGCATCC
TGCAGACAGTGAAGGTGGTGGACGAGCTCGTGAAAGTGATGGGCCGGCACAAGCCCGAGAACATCGTGAT
CGAAATGGCCAGAGAGAACCAGACCACCCAGAAGGGACAGAAGAACAGCCGCGAGAGAATGAAGCGGATC
GAAGAGGGCATCAAAGAGCTGGGCAGCCAGATCCTGAAAGAACACCCCGTGGAAAACACCCAGCTGCAGA
ACGAGAAGCTGTACCTGTACTACCTGCAGAATGGGCGGGATATGTACGTGGACCAGGAACTGGACATCAA
CCGGCTGTCCGACTACGATGTGGACCATATCGTGCCTCAGAGCTTTCTGAAGGACGACTCCATCGACAAC
AAGGTGCTGACCAGAAGCGACAAGAACCGGGGCAAGAGCGACAACGTGCCCTCCGAAGAGGTCGTGAAGA
AGATGAAGAACTACTGGCGGCAGCTGCTGAACGCCAAGCTGATTACCCAGAGAAAGTTCGACAATCTGAC
CAAGGCCGAGAGAGGCGGCCTGAGCGAACTGGATAAGGCCGGCTTCATCAAGAGACAGCTGGTGGAAACC
CGGCAGATCACAAAGCACGTGGCACAGATCCTGGACTCCCGGATGAACACTAAGTACGACGAGAATGACA
AGCTGATCCGGGAAGTGAAAGTGATCACCCTGAAGTCCAAGCTGGTGTCCGATTTCCGGAAGGATTTCCA
GTTTTACAAAGTGCGCGAGATCAACAACTACCACCACGCCCACGACGCGTACCTGAACGCCGTCGTGGGA
ACCGCCCTGATCAAAAAGTACCCTAAGCTGGGTGGCAAGGTGTACGATGTACGGAAGATGATCGCCAAGA
GCGAGCAGGAAATCGGCAAGGCTACCGCCAAGTACTTCTTCTACAGCAACATCATGAACTTTTTCAAGAC
CGAGATTACCCTGGCCAACGGCGAGATCCGGAAGCGGCCTCTGATCGAGACAAACGGCGAAACCGGGGAG
ATCGTGTGGGATAAGGGCCGGGATTTTGCCACCGTGCGGAAAGTGCTGAGCATGCCCCAAGTGAATATCG
TGAAAAAGACCGAGGTGCAGACAGGCGGCTTCAGCAAAGAGTCTATCCTGCCCAAGAGGAACAGCGATAA
GCTGATCGCCAGAAAGAAGGACTGGGACCCTAAGAAGTACGGCGGCTTCGACAGCCCCACCGTGGCCTAT
TCTGTGCTGGTGGTGGCCAAAGTGGAAAAGGGCAAGTCCAAGAAACTGAAGAGTGTGAAAGAGCTGCTGG
GGATCACCATCATGGAAAGAAGCAGCTTCGAGAAGAATCCCATCGACTTTCTGGAAGCCAAGGGCTACAA
AGAAGTGAAAAAGGACCTGATCATCAAGCTGCCTAAGTACTCCCTGTTCGAGCTGGAAAACGGCCGGAAG
AGAATGCTGGCCTCTGCCGGCGAACTGCAGAAGGGAAACGAACTGGCCCTGCCCTCCAAATATGTGAACT
TCCTGTACCTGGCCAGCCACTATGAGAAGCTGAAGGGCTCCCCCGAGGATAATGAGCAGAAACAGCTGTT
TGTGGAACAGCACAAGCACTACCTGGACGAGATCATCGAGCAGATCAGCGAGTTCTCCAAGAGAGTGATC
CTGGCCGACGCTAATCTGGACAAAGTGCTGTCCGCCTACAACAAGCACCGGGATAAGCCCATCAGAGAGC
AGGCCGAGAATATCATCCACCTGTTTACCCTGACCAATCTGGGAGCCCCTGCCGCCTTCAAGTACTTTGA
CACCACCATCGACCGGAAGAGGTACACCAGCACCAAAGAGGTGCTGGACGCCACCCTGATCCACCAGAGC
ATCACCGGCCTGTACGAGACACGGATCGACCTGTCTCAGCTGGGAGGCGACAAAAGGCCGGCGGCCACGA
AAAAGGCCGGCCAGGCAAAAAAGAAAAAGTAAGAATTCCTAGAGCTCGCTGATCAGCCTCGACTGTGCCT
TCTAGTTGCCAGCCATCTGTTGTTTGCCCCTCCCCCGTGCCTTCCTTGACCCTGGAAGGTGCCACTCCCA
CTGTCCTTTCCTAATAAAATGAGGAAATTGCATCGCATTGTCTGAGTAGGTGTCATTCTATTCTGGGGGG
TGGGGTGGGGCAGGACAGCAAGGGGGAGGATTGGGAAGAGAATAGCAGGCATGCTGGGGAGCGGCCGCAG
GAACCCCTAGTGATGGAGTTGGCCACTCCCTCTCTGCGCGCTCGCTCGCTCACTGAGGCCGGGCGACCAA
AGGTCGCCCGACGCCCGGGCTTTGCCCGGGCGGCCTCAGTGAGCGAGCGAGCGCGCAGCTGCCTGCAGGG
GCGCCTGATGCGGTATTTTCTCCTTACGCATCTGTGCGGTATTTCACACCGCATA
[95 nt withheld, positions 5516-5610]
T
[46 nt withheld, positions 5612-5657]
C
[141 nt withheld, positions 5659-5799]
CCTTTGACGTTGGAGTCCACGTTCTTT
[37 nt withheld, positions 5827-5863]
ACTCTATCTCGGGCTATTCTTTTGATTTATAAGGGATTTTGCCGATTTCGGTCTATTGGTTAAAAAATGA
GCTGATTTAACAAAAATTTAACGCGAATTTTAACAAAATATTAACGTTTACAATTTTATGGTGCACTCTC
AGTACAATCTGCTCTGATGCCGCATAGTTAAGCCAGCCCCGACACCCGCCAACACCCGCTGACGCGCCCT
GACGGGCTTGTCTGCTCCCGGCATCCGCTTACAGACAAGCTGTGACCGTCTCCGGGAGCTGCATGTGTCA
GAGGTTTTCACCGTCATCACCGAAACGCGCGAGACGAAAGGGCCTCGTGATACGCCTATTTTTATAGGTT
AATGTCATGATAATAATGGTTTCTTAGACGTCAGGTGGCACTTTTCGGGGAAATGTGCGCGGAACCCCTA
TTTGTTTATTTTTCTAAATACATTCAAATATGTATCCGCTCATGAGACAATAACCCTGATAAATGCTTCA
ATAATATTGAAAAAGGAAGAGTATGAGTATTCAACATTTCCGTGTCGCCCTTATTCCCTTTTTTGCGGCA
TTTTGCCTTCCTGTTTTTGCTCACCCAGAAACGCTGGTGAAAGTAAAAGATGCTGAAGATCAGTTGGGTG
CACGAGTGGGTTACATCGAACTGGATCTCAACAGCGGTAAGATCCTTGAGAGTTTTCGCCCCGAAGAACG
TTTTCCAATGATGAGCACTTTTAAAGTTCTGCTATGTGGCGCGGTATTATCCCGTATTGACGCCGGGCAA
GAGCAACTCGGTCGCCGCATACACTATTCTCAGAATGACTTGGTTGAGTACTCACCAGTCACAGAAAAGC
ATCTTACGGATGGCATGACAGTAAGAGAATTATGCAGTGCTGCCATAACCATGAGTGATAACACTGCGGC
CAACTTACTTCTGACAACGATCGGAGGACCGAAGGAGCTAACCGCTTTTTTGCACAACATGGGGGATCAT
GTAACTCGCCTTGATCGTTGGGAACCGGAGCTGAATGAAGCCATACCAAACGACGAGCGTGACACCACGA
TGCCTGTAGCAATGGCAACAACGTTGCGCAAACTATTAACTGGCGAACTACTTACTCTAGCTTCCCGGCA
ACAATTAATAGACTGGATGGAGGCGGATAAAGTTGCAGGACCACTTCTGCGCTCGGCCCTTCCGGCTGGC
TGGTTTATTGCTGATAAATCTGGAGCCGGTGAGCGTGGAAGCCGCGGTATCATTGCAGCACTGGGGCCAG
ATGGTAAGCCCTCCCGTATCGTAGTTATCTACACGACGGGGAGTCAGGCAACTATGGATGAACGAAATAG
ACAGATCGCTGAGATAGGTGCCTCACTGATTAAGCATTGGTAACTGTCAGACCAAGTTTACTCATATATA
CTTTAGATTGATTTAAAACTTCATTTTTAATTTAAAAGGATCTAGGTGAAGATCCTTTTTGATAATCTCA
TGACCAAAATCCCTTAACGTGAGTTTTCGTTCCACTGAGCGTCAGACCCCGTAGAAAAGATCAAAGGATC
TTCTTGAGATCCTTTTTTTCTGCGCGTAATCTGCTGCTTGCAAACAAAAAAACCACCGCTACCAGCGGTG
GTTTGTTTGCCGGATCAAGAGCTACCAACTCTTTTTCCGAAGGTAACTGGCTTCAGCAGAGCGCAGATAC
CAAATACTGTTCTTCTAGTGTAGCCGTAGTTAGGCCACCACTTCAAGAACTCTGTAGCACCGCCTACATA
CCTCGCTCTGCTAATCCTGTTACCAGTGGCTGCTGCCAGTGGCGATAAGTCGTGTCTTACCGGGTTGGAC
TCAAGACGATAGTTACCGGATAAGGCGCAGCGGTCGGGCTGAACGGGGGGTTCGTGCACACAGCCCAGCT
TGGAGCGAACGACCTACACCGAACTGAGATACCTACAGCGTGAGCTATGAGAAAGCGCCACGCTTCCCGA
AGGGAGAAAGGCGGACAGGTATCCGGTAAGCGGCAGGGTCGGAACAGGAGAGCGCACGAGGGAGCTTCCA
GGGGGAAACGCCTGGTATCTTTATAGTCCTGTCGGGTTTCGCCACCTCTGACTTGAGCGTCGATTTTTGT
GATGCTCGTCAGGGGGGCGGAGCCTATGGAAAAACGCCAGCAACGCGGCCTTTTTACGGTTCCTGGCCTT
TTGCTGGCCTTTTGCTCACATG
